Addgene plasmid #234995: pStreptagII 3C SMO
Purpose: Expression of a Strep-tag II labeled on its N-terminus receptor, with the Smoothened (Smo) receptor
Depositing lab: Monica Gonzalez-Magaldi & Daniel Leahy. Depositing organization: University of Texas at Austin. Publication: Structure and organization of full-length Epidermal Growth Factor Receptor in extracellular vesicles by cryo-electron tomography. Gonzalez-Magaldi M, Gullapalli A, Papoulas O, Liu C, Leung AY, Guo L, Brilot A, Marcotte EM, Ke Z, Leahy DJ. bioRxiv [Preprint]. 2024 Nov 28:2024.11.25.625301. doi: 10.1101/2024.11.25.625301. PubMed 39651119.
Backbone
  Vector backbone: pcDNA3.1(+)
  Vector type: Mammalian Expression
Growth in bacteria
  Bacterial resistance: Ampicillin, 100 μg/mL
  Growth temperature: 37°C
  Growth strain: DH5alpha
  Copy number: High Copy
Gene/Insert
  Gene/Insert name: SMO (alt name: Smoothened)
  Species: H. sapiens (human)
  GenBank ID: PV031341
  Entrez Gene: SMO (a.k.a. CRJS, FZD11, Gx, PHLS, SMOH)
  Tag / fusion protein: Streptag-II, HRV 3C site (N terminal on insert)
  Cloning method: Gibson Cloning
Terms and licenses: Academic/Nonprofit Terms; Industry Terms: Not Available to Industry
Depositor comments: Please note: This plasmid contains an A25V mutation in NeoR/KanR. This mutation is not expected to impact plasmid function.
How to cite: pStreptagII 3C SMO was a gift from Monica Gonzalez-Magaldi & Daniel Leahy (Addgene plasmid # 234995 ; http://n2t.net/addgene:234995 ; RRID:Addgene_234995)
