[The description below was written by a language model from this plasmid's Addgene catalogue record and pLannotate feature annotations shown in this document.]
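Description:
pStreptagII 3C SMO is a mammalian expression plasmid built on the pcDNA3.1(+) backbone that encodes human Smoothened (SMO), the seven-pass G protein-coupled receptor that transduces Hedgehog signals downstream of Patched. It is about 7.8 kb and is propagated in E. coli as a high-copy plasmid through a ColE1/pUC-type origin, with selection by ampicillin via the β-lactamase gene. An f1 origin is also present, as are short backbone remnants (lac promoter/operator, bom, lacI and ble fragments) that play no evident role in the construct's purpose.

The SMO open reading frame is driven by the human cytomegalovirus immediate-early enhancer and promoter and terminated by the bovine growth hormone polyadenylation signal. A T7 promoter sits between the CMV promoter and the coding region, as is standard for this backbone. According to the catalogue entry, the receptor carries an N-terminal Strep-tag II followed by an HRV 3C protease site. The feature table annotates the Strep-tag II just upstream of SMO but does not separately annotate the 3C site. The tag allows capture or detection of the receptor on Strep-Tactin reagents, and the protease site permits removal of the tag afterwards. A separate SV40 promoter–NeoR/KanR–SV40 poly(A) cassette provides G418 selection in mammalian cells. The depositor notes an A25V substitution in this marker that is not expected to affect function. The associated publication concerns cryo-electron tomography of full-length receptors in extracellular vesicles, but the record does not state the specific role of this SMO construct in that work.
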