Features (pLannotate 1.2.2; 21 found; start..end, strand, type, name):
     28..80      -  misc_feature   bom (fragment): basis of mobility region from pBR322
    235..614     +  enhancer       CMV enhancer: human cytomegalovirus immediate early enhancer
    615..818     +  promoter       CMV promoter: human cytomegalovirus (CMV) immediate early promoter
    814..847     +  LTR            5' LTR (truncated) (fragment): truncated 5' long terminal repeat (LTR) from HIV-1
    863..881     +  promoter       T7 promoter: promoter for bacteriophage T7 RNA polymerase
   1025..1048    +  CDS            Strep-Tag II: peptide that binds Strep-Tactin®, an engineered form of streptavidin
   1055..3364    +  CDS            SMO: SMO_HUMAN - Also known as SMOH. Experimental evidence at protein level: Swiss-Prot protein existence level 1. G protein-coupled receptor that probably associates with the patched protein (PTCH) to transduce the hedgehog's proteins signal. Binding of sonic hedgehog (SHH) to its receptor patched is thought to prevent normal inhibition by patched of smoothened (SMO). Required for the accumulation of KIF7, GLI2 and GLI3 in the cilia (PubMed:19592253). Interacts with DLG5 at the ciliary base to induce the accumulation of KIF7 and GLI2 at the ciliary tip for GLI2 activation (By similarity). From Hom
   3412..3636    +  polyA_signal   bGH poly(A) signal: bovine growth hormone polyadenylation signal
   3640..3661    +  promoter       SV40 promoter (fragment): SV40 enhancer and early promoter
   3682..4110    +  rep_origin     f1 ori (sequence partly withheld): f1 bacteriophage origin of replication; arrow indicates direction of (+) strand synthesis
   4124..4453    +  promoter       SV40 promoter: SV40 enhancer and early promoter
   4520..5314    +  CDS            NeoR/KanR: aminoglycoside phosphotransferase from Tn5; aph(3')-II (or nptII); confers resistance to neomycin, kanamycin, and G418 (Geneticin®)
   5335..5493    +  CDS            ble (fragment): BLE_KLEPN - Experimental evidence at protein level: Swiss-Prot protein existence level 1. Binding protein with a strong affinity to the bleomycin family of antibiotics. Binds to CL990; an antimitotic-antibiotic compound. From Klebsiella pneumoniae.
   5488..5609    +  polyA_signal   SV40 poly(A) signal: SV40 polyadenylation signal
   5682..5698    -  protein_bind   lac operator: The lac repressor binds to the lac operator to inhibit transcription in E. coli. This inhibition can be relieved by adding lactose or isopropyl-β-D-thiogalactopyranoside (IPTG). lac repressor encoded by lacI
   5706..5736    -  promoter       lac promoter: promoter for the E. coli lac operon
   5751..5772    -  protein_bind   CAP binding site: CAP binding activates transcription in the presence of cAMP. E. coli catabolite activator protein
   5785..5877    -  CDS            lacI (fragment): lac repressor; lacI; The lac repressor binds to the lac operator to inhibit transcription in E. coli. This inhibition can be relieved by adding lactose or isopropyl-β-D-thiogalactopyranoside (IPTG).
   6060..6648    -  rep_origin     ori: high-copy-number ColE1/pMB1/pBR322/pUC origin of replication
   6819..7679    -  CDS            AmpR: β-lactamase; bla; confers resistance to ampicillin, carbenicillin, and related antibiotics
   7680..7784    -  promoter       AmpR promoter: bla
>Addgene plasmid #234995 | pStreptagII 3C SMO | addgene full sequence | sequence record 468950 | Addgene NGS Result
GACGGATCGGGAGATCTCCCGATCCCCTATGGTGCACTCTCAGTACAATCTGCTCTGATGCCGCATAGTT
AAGCCAGTATCTGCTCCCTGCTTGTGTGTTGGAGGTCGCTGAGTAGTGCGCGAGCAAAATTTAAGCTACA
ACAAGGCAAGGCTTGACCGACAATTGCATGAAGAATCTGCTTAGGGTTAGGCGTTTTGCGCTGCTTCGCG
ATGTACGGGCCAGATATACGCGTTGACATTGATTATTGACTAGTTATTAATAGTAATCAATTACGGGGTC
ATTAGTTCATAGCCCATATATGGAGTTCCGCGTTACATAACTTACGGTAAATGGCCCGCCTGGCTGACCG
CCCAACGACCCCCGCCCATTGACGTCAATAATGACGTATGTTCCCATAGTAACGCCAATAGGGACTTTCC
ATTGACGTCAATGGGTGGAGTATTTACGGTAAACTGCCCACTTGGCAGTACATCAAGTGTATCATATGCC
AAGTACGCCCCCTATTGACGTCAATGACGGTAAATGGCCCGCCTGGCATTATGCCCAGTACATGACCTTA
TGGGACTTTCCTACTTGGCAGTACATCTACGTATTAGTCATCGCTATTACCATGGTGATGCGGTTTTGGC
AGTACATCAATGGGCGTGGATAGCGGTTTGACTCACGGGGATTTCCAAGTCTCCACCCCATTGACGTCAA
TGGGAGTTTGTTTTGGCACCAAAATCAACGGGACTTTCCAAAATGTCGTAACAACTCCGCCCCATTGACG
CAAATGGGCGGTAGGCGTGTACGGTGGGAGGTCTATATAAGCAGAGCTCTCTGGCTAACTAGAGAACCCA
CTGCTTACTGGCTTATCGAAATTAATACGACTCACTATAGGGAGACCCAAGCTGGCTAGCGTTTAAACTT
AAGCTTGGTACCGGATCCTCTAGAGCCACCATGCGACCCTCCGGGACGGCCGGGGCAGCGCTCCTGGCGC
TGCTGGCTGCGCTCTGCCCGGCGAGTCGGGCTGGCGGAGGCAGCTGGAGCCACCCGCAGTTCGAAAAGGG
AGGAGGCTCCCTTGAAGTCCTCTTTCAGGGACCCGGCGGGGGCTCCTCGAGCGGGAACGCGACCGGGCCT
GGGCCTCGGAGCGCGGGCGGGAGCGCGAGGAGGAGCGCGGCGGTGACTGGCCCTCCGCCGCCGCTGAGCC
ACTGCGGCCGGGCTGCCCCCTGCGAGCCGCTGCGCTACAACGTGTGCCTGGGCTCGGTGCTGCCCTACGG
GGCCACCTCCACACTGCTGGCCGGAGACTCGGACTCCCAGGAGGAAGCGCACGGCAAGCTCGTGCTCTGG
TCGGGCCTCCGGAATGCCCCCCGCTGCTGGGCAGTGATCCAGCCCCTGCTGTGTGCCGTATACATGCCCA
AGTGTGAGAATGACCGGGTGGAGCTGCCCAGCCGTACCCTCTGCCAGGCCACCCGAGGCCCCTGTGCCAT
CGTGGAGAGGGAGCGGGGCTGGCCTGACTTCCTGCGCTGCACTCCTGACCGCTTCCCTGAAGGCTGCACG
AATGAGGTGCAGAACATCAAGTTCAACAGTTCAGGCCAGTGCGAAGTGCCCTTGGTTCGGACAGACAACC
CCAAGAGCTGGTACGAGGACGTGGAGGGCTGCGGCATCCAGTGCCAGAACCCGCTCTTCACAGAGGCTGA
GCACCAGGACATGCACAGCTACATCGCGGCCTTCGGGGCCGTCACGGGCCTCTGCACGCTCTTCACCCTG
GCCACATTCGTGGCTGACTGGCGGAACTCGAATCGCTACCCTGCTGTTATTCTCTTCTACGTCAATGCGT
GCTTCTTTGTGGGCAGCATTGGCTGGCTGGCCCAGTTCATGGATGGTGCCCGCCGAGAGATCGTCTGCCG
TGCAGATGGCACCATGAGGCTTGGGGAGCCCACCTCCAATGAGACTCTGTCCTGCGTCATCATCTTTGTC
ATCGTGTACTACGCCCTGATGGCTGGTGTGGTTTGGTTTGTGGTCCTCACCTATGCCTGGCACACTTCCT
TCAAAGCCCTGGGCACCACCTACCAGCCTCTCTCGGGCAAGACCTCCTACTTCCACCTGCTCACCTGGTC
ACTCCCCTTTGTCCTCACTGTGGCAATCCTTGCTGTGGCGCAGGTGGATGGGGACTCTGTGAGTGGCATT
TGTTTTGTGGGCTACAAGAACTACCGATACCGTGCGGGCTTCGTGCTGGCCCCAATCGGCCTGGTGCTCA
TCGTGGGAGGCTACTTCCTCATCCGAGGAGTCATGACTCTGTTCTCCATCAAGAGCAACCACCCCGGGCT
GCTGAGTGAGAAGGCTGCCAGCAAGATCAACGAGACCATGCTGCGCCTGGGCATTTTTGGCTTCCTGGCC
TTTGGCTTTGTGCTCATTACCTTCAGCTGCCACTTCTACGACTTCTTCAACCAGGCTGAGTGGGAGCGCA
GCTTCCGGGACTATGTGCTATGTCAGGCCAATGTGACCATCGGGCTGCCCACCAAGCAGCCCATCCCTGA
CTGTGAGATCAAGAATCGCCCGAGCCTTCTGGTGGAGAAGATCAACCTGTTTGCCATGTTTGGAACTGGC
ATCGCCATGAGCACCTGGGTCTGGACCAAGGCCACGCTGCTCATCTGGAGGCGTACCTGGTGCAGGTTGA
CTGGGCAGAGTGACGATGAGCCAAAGCGGATCAAGAAGAGCAAGATGATTGCCAAGGCCTTCTCTAAGCG
GCACGAGCTCCTGCAGAACCCAGGCCAGGAGCTGTCCTTCAGCATGCACACTGTGTCCCACGACGGGCCC
GTGGCGGGCTTGGCCTTTGACCTCAATGAGCCCTCAGCTGATGTCTCCTCTGCCTGGGCCCAGCATGTCA
CCAAGATGGTGGCTCGGAGAGGAGCCATACTGCCCCAGGATATTTCTGTCACCCCTGTGGCAACTCCAGT
GCCCCCAGAGGAACAAGCCAACCTGTGGCTGGTTGAGGCAGAGATCTCCCCAGAGCTGCAGAAGCGCCTG
GGCCGGAAGAAGAAGAGGAGGAAGAGGAAGAAGGAGGTGTGCCCGCTGGCGCCGCCCCCTGAGCTTCACC
CCCCTGCCCCTGCCCCCAGTACCATTCCTCGACTGCCTCAGCTGCCCCGGCAGAAATGCCTGGTGGCTGC
AGGTGCCTGGGGAGCTGGGGACTCTTGCCGACAGGGAGCGTGGACCCTGGTCTCCAACCCATTCTGCCCA
GAGCCCAGTCCCCCTCAGGATCCATTTCTGCCCAGTGCACCGGCCCCCGTGGCATGGGCTCATGGCCGCC
GACAGGGCCTGGGGCCTATTCACTCCCGCACCAACCTGATGGACACAGAACTCATGGATGCAGACTCGGA
CTTCTTGACTCGAGTCTAGAGGGCCCGTTTAAACCCGCTGATCAGCCTCGACTGTGCCTTCTAGTTGCCA
GCCATCTGTTGTTTGCCCCTCCCCCGTGCCTTCCTTGACCCTGGAAGGTGCCACTCCCACTGTCCTTTCC
TAATAAAATGAGGAAATTGCATCGCATTGTCTGAGTAGGTGTCATTCTATTCTGGGGGGTGGGGTGGGGC
AGGACAGCAAGGGGGAGGATTGGGAAGACAATAGCAGGCATGCTGGGGATGCGGTGGGCTCTATGGCTTC
TGAGGCGGAAAGAACCAGCTGGGGCTCTAGGGGGTATCCCC
[124 nt withheld, positions 3682-3805]
C
[91 nt withheld, positions 3807-3897]
A
[49 nt withheld, positions 3899-3947]
CCTTTGACGTTGGAGTCCACGTTCTTT
[37 nt withheld, positions 3975-4011]
ACCCTATCTCGGTCTATTCTTTTGATTTATAAGGGATTTTGCCGATTTCGGCCTATTGGTTAAAAAATGA
GCTGATTTAACAAAAATTTAACGCGAATTAATTCTGTGGAATGTGTGTCAGTTAGGGTGTGGAAAGTCCC
CAGGCTCCCCAGCAGGCAGAAGTATGCAAAGCATGCATCTCAATTAGTCAGCAACCAGGTGTGGAAAGTC
CCCAGGCTCCCCAGCAGGCAGAAGTATGCAAAGCATGCATCTCAATTAGTCAGCAACCATAGTCCCGCCC
CTAACTCCGCCCATCCCGCCCCTAACTCCGCCCAGTTCCGCCCATTCTCCGCCCCATGGCTGACTAATTT
TTTTTATTTATGCAGAGGCCGAGGCCGCCTCTGCCTCTGAGCTATTCCAGAAGTAGTGAGGAGGCTTTTT
TGGAGGCCTAGGCTTTTGCAAAAAGCTCCCGGGAGCTTGTATATCCATTTTCGGATCTGATCAAGAGACA
GGATGAGGATCGTTTCGCATGATTGAACAAGATGGATTGCACGCAGGTTCTCCGGCCGCTTGGGTGGAGA
GGCTATTCGGCTATGACTGGGTACAACAGACAATCGGCTGCTCTGATGCCGCCGTGTTCCGGCTGTCAGC
GCAGGGGCGCCCGGTTCTTTTTGTCAAGACCGACCTGTCCGGTGCCCTGAATGAACTGCAGGACGAGGCA
GCGCGGCTATCGTGGCTGGCCACGACGGGCGTTCCTTGCGCAGCTGTGCTCGACGTTGTCACTGAAGCGG
GAAGGGACTGGCTGCTATTGGGCGAAGTGCCGGGGCAGGATCTCCTGTCATCTCACCTTGCTCCTGCCGA
GAAAGTATCCATCATGGCTGATGCAATGCGGCGGCTGCATACGCTTGATCCGGCTACCTGCCCATTCGAC
CACCAAGCGAAACATCGCATCGAGCGAGCACGTACTCGGATGGAAGCCGGTCTTGTCGATCAGGATGATC
TGGACGAAGAGCATCAGGGGCTCGCGCCAGCCGAACTGTTCGCCAGGCTCAAGGCGCGCATGCCCGACGG
CGAGGATCTCGTCGTGACCCATGGCGATGCCTGCTTGCCGAATATCATGGTGGAAAATGGCCGCTTTTCT
GGATTCATCGACTGTGGCCGGCTGGGTGTGGCGGACCGCTATCAGGACATAGCGTTGGCTACCCGTGATA
TTGCTGAAGAGCTTGGCGGCGAATGGGCTGACCGCTTCCTCGTGCTTTACGGTATCGCCGCTCCCGATTC
GCAGCGCATCGCCTTCTATCGCCTTCTTGACGAGTTCTTCTGAGCGGGACTCTGGGGTTCGAAATGACCG
ACCAAGCGACGCCCAACCTGCCATCACGAGATTTCGATTCCACCGCCGCCTTCTATGAAAGGTTGGGCTT
CGGAATCGTTTTCCGGGACGCCGGCTGGATGATCCTCCAGCGCGGGGATCTCATGCTGGAGTTCTTCGCC
CACCCCAACTTGTTTATTGCAGCTTATAATGGTTACAAATAAAGCAATAGCATCACAAATTTCACAAATA
AAGCATTTTTTTCACTGCATTCTAGTTGTGGTTTGTCCAAACTCATCAATGTATCTTATCATGTCTGTAT
ACCGTCGACCTCTAGCTAGAGCTTGGCGTAATCATGGTCATAGCTGTTTCCTGTGTGAAATTGTTATCCG
CTCACAATTCCACACAACATACGAGCCGGAAGCATAAAGTGTAAAGCCTGGGGTGCCTAATGAGTGAGCT
AACTCACATTAATTGCGTTGCGCTCACTGCCCGCTTTCCAGTCGGGAAACCTGTCGTGCCAGCTGCATTA
ATGAATCGGCCAACGCGCGGGGAGAGGCGGTTTGCGTATTGGGCGCTCTTCCGCTTCCTCGCTCACTGAC
TCGCTGCGCTCGGTCGTTCGGCTGCGGCGAGCGGTATCAGCTCACTCAAAGGCGGTAATACGGTTATCCA
CAGAATCAGGGGATAACGCAGGAAAGAACATGTGAGCAAAAGGCCAGCAAAAGGCCAGGAACCGTAAAAA
GGCCGCGTTGCTGGCGTTTTTCCATAGGCTCCGCCCCCCTGACGAGCATCACAAAAATCGACGCTCAAGT
CAGAGGTGGCGAAACCCGACAGGACTATAAAGATACCAGGCGTTTCCCCCTGGAAGCTCCCTCGTGCGCT
CTCCTGTTCCGACCCTGCCGCTTACCGGATACCTGTCCGCCTTTCTCCCTTCGGGAAGCGTGGCGCTTTC
TCATAGCTCACGCTGTAGGTATCTCAGTTCGGTGTAGGTCGTTCGCTCCAAGCTGGGCTGTGTGCACGAA
CCCCCCGTTCAGCCCGACCGCTGCGCCTTATCCGGTAACTATCGTCTTGAGTCCAACCCGGTAAGACACG
ACTTATCGCCACTGGCAGCAGCCACTGGTAACAGGATTAGCAGAGCGAGGTATGTAGGCGGTGCTACAGA
GTTCTTGAAGTGGTGGCCTAACTACGGCTACACTAGAAGAACAGTATTTGGTATCTGCGCTCTGCTGAAG
CCAGTTACCTTCGGAAAAAGAGTTGGTAGCTCTTGATCCGGCAAACAAACCACCGCTGGTAGCGGTGGTT
TTTTTGTTTGCAAGCAGCAGATTACGCGCAGAAAAAAAGGATCTCAAGAAGATCCTTTGATCTTTTCTAC
GGGGTCTGACGCTCAGTGGAACGAAAACTCACGTTAAGGGATTTTGGTCATGAGATTATCAAAAAGGATC
TTCACCTAGATCCTTTTAAATTAAAAATGAAGTTTTAAATCAATCTAAAGTATATATGAGTAAACTTGGT
CTGACAGTTACCAATGCTTAATCAGTGAGGCACCTATCTCAGCGATCTGTCTATTTCGTTCATCCATAGT
TGCCTGACTCCCCGTCGTGTAGATAACTACGATACGGGAGGGCTTACCATCTGGCCCCAGTGCTGCAATG
ATACCGCGAGACCCACGCTCACCGGCTCCAGATTTATCAGCAATAAACCAGCCAGCCGGAAGGGCCGAGC
GCAGAAGTGGTCCTGCAACTTTATCCGCCTCCATCCAGTCTATTAATTGTTGCCGGGAAGCTAGAGTAAG
TAGTTCGCCAGTTAATAGTTTGCGCAACGTTGTTGCCATTGCTACAGGCATCGTGGTGTCACGCTCGTCG
TTTGGTATGGCTTCATTCAGCTCCGGTTCCCAACGATCAAGGCGAGTTACATGATCCCCCATGTTGTGCA
AAAAAGCGGTTAGCTCCTTCGGTCCTCCGATCGTTGTCAGAAGTAAGTTGGCCGCAGTGTTATCACTCAT
GGTTATGGCAGCACTGCATAATTCTCTTACTGTCATGCCATCCGTAAGATGCTTTTCTGTGACTGGTGAG
TACTCAACCAAGTCATTCTGAGAATAGTGTATGCGGCGACCGAGTTGCTCTTGCCCGGCGTCAATACGGG
ATAATACCGCGCCACATAGCAGAACTTTAAAAGTGCTCATCATTGGAAAACGTTCTTCGGGGCGAAAACT
CTCAAGGATCTTACCGCTGTTGAGATCCAGTTCGATGTAACCCACTCGTGCACCCAACTGATCTTCAGCA
TCTTTTACTTTCACCAGCGTTTCTGGGTGAGCAAAAACAGGAAGGCAAAATGCCGCAAAAAAGGGAATAA
GGGCGACACGGAAATGTTGAATACTCATACTCTTCCTTTTTCAATATTATTGAAGCATTTATCAGGGTTA
TTGTCTCATGAGCGGATACATATTTGAATGTATTTAGAAAAATAAACAAATAGGGGTTCCGCGCACATTT
CCCCGAAAAGTGCCACCTGACGTC
